>Addgene plasmid #187053 | pLKO‐puro‐2A‐mdx4cv‐GFP | addgene full sequence | sequence record 367532 | Addgene NGS Result
CGCCTCTCCCCGCGCGTTGGCCGATTCATTAATGCAGCTGGCACGACAGGTTTCCCGACTGGAAAGCGGG
CAGTGAGCGCAACGCAATTAATGTGAGTTAGCTCACTCATTAGGCACCCCAGGCTTTACACTTTATGCTT
CCGGCTCGTATGTTGTGTGGAATTGTGAGCGGATAACAATTTCACACAGGAAACAGCTATGACCATGATT
ACGCCAAGCGCGCAATTAACCCTCACTAAAGGGAACAAAAGCTGGAGCTGCAAGCTTAATGTAGTCTTAT
GCAATACTCTTGTAGTCTTGCAACATGGTAACGATGAGTTAGCAACATGCCTTACAAGGAGAGAAAAAGC
ACCGTGCATGCCGATTGGTGGAAGTAAGGTGGTACGATCGTGCCTTATTAGGAAGGCAACAGACGGGTCT
GACATGGATTGGACGAACCACTGAATTGCCGCATTGCAGAGATATTGTATTTAAGTGCCTAGCTCGATAC
ATAAACGGGTCTCTCTGGTTAGACCAGATCTGAGCCTGGGAGCTCTCTGGCTAACTAGGGAACCCACTGC
TTAAGCCTCAATAAAGCTTGCCTTGAGTGCTTCAAGTAGTGTGTGCCCGTCTGTTGTGTGACTCTGGTAA
CTAGAGATCCCTCAGACCCTTTTAGTCAGTGTGGAAAATCTCTAGCAGTGGCGCCCGAACAGGGACTTGA
AAGCGAAAGGGAAACCAGAGGAGCTCTCTCGACGCAGGACTCGGCTTGCTGAAGCGCGCACGGCAAGAGG
CGAGGGGCGGCGACTGGTGAGTACGCCAAAAATTTTGACTAGCGGAGGCTAGAAGGAGAGAGATGGGTGC
GAGAGCGTCAGTATTAAGCGGGGGAGAATTAGATCGCGATGGGAAAAAATTCGGTTAAGGCCAGGGGGAA
AGAAAAAATATAAATTAAAACATATAGTATGGGCAAGCAGGGAGCTAGAACGATTCGCAGTTAATCCTGG
CCTGTTAGAAACATCAGAAGGCTGTAGACAAATACTGGGACAGCTACAACCATCCCTTCAGACAGGATCA
GAAGAACTTAGATCATTATATAATACAGTAGCAACCCTCTATTGTGTGCATCAAAGGATAGAGATAAAAG
ACACCAAGGAAGCTTTAGACAAGATAGAGGAAGAGCAAAACAAAAGTAAGACCACCGCACAGCAAGCGGC
CGCTGATCTTCAGACCTGGAGGAGGAGATATGAGGGACAATTGGAGAAGTGAATTATATAAATATAAAGT
AGTAAAAATTGAACCATTAGGAGTAGCACCCACCAAGGCAAAGAGAAGAGTGGTGCAGAGAGAAAAAAGA
GCAGTGGGAATAGGAGCTTTGTTCCTTGGGTTCTTGGGAGCAGCAGGAAGCACTATGGGCGCAGCGTCAA
TGACGCTGACGGTACAGGCCAGACAATTATTGTCTGGTATAGTGCAGCAGCAGAACAATTTGCTGAGGGC
TATTGAGGCGCAACAGCATCTGTTGCAACTCACAGTCTGGGGCATCAAGCAGCTCCAGGCAAGAATCCTG
GCTGTGGAAAGATACCTAAAGGATCAACAGCTCCTGGGGATTTGGGGTTGCTCTGGAAAACTCATTTGCA
CCACTGCTGTGCCTTGGAATGCTAGTTGGAGTAATAAATCTCTGGAACAGATTTGGAATCACACGACCTG
GATGGAGTGGGACAGAGAAATTAACAATTACACAAGCTTAATACACTCCTTAATTGAAGAATCGCAAAAC
CAGCAAGAAAAGAATGAACAAGAATTATTGGAATTAGATAAATGGGCAAGTTTGTGGAATTGGTTTAACA
TAACAAATTGGCTGTGGTATATAAAATTATTCATAATGATAGTAGGAGGCTTGGTAGGTTTAAGAATAGT
TTTTGCTGTACTTTCTATAGTGAATAGAGTTAGGCAGGGATATTCACCATTATCGTTTCAGACCCACCTC
CCAACCCCGAGGGGACCCGACAGGCCCGAAGGAATAGAAGAAGAAGGTGGAGAGAGAGACAGAGACAGAT
CCATTCGATTAGTGAACGGATCTCGACGGTATCGATCACGAGACTAGCCTCGAGACAAATGGCAGTATTC
ATCCACAATTTTAAAAGAAAAGGGGGGATTGGGGGGTACAGTGCAGGGGAAAGAATAGTAGACATAATAG
CAACAGACATACAAACTAAAGAATTACAAAAACAAATTACAAAAATTCAAAATTTTCGGGTTTATTACAG
GGACAGCAGAGATCCACTTTGGCCGCGGTAGTTATTAATAGTAATCAATTACGGGGTCATTAGTTCATAG
CCCATATATGGAGTTCCGCGTTACATAACTTACGGTAAATGGCCCGCCTGGCTGACCGCCCAACGACCCC
CGCCCATTGACGTCAATAATGACGTATGTTCCCATAGTAACGCCAATAGGGACTTTCCATTGACGTCAAT
GGGTGGAGTATTTACGGTAAACTGCCCACTTGGCAGTACATCAAGTGTATCATATGCCAAGTACGCCCCC
TATTGACGTCAATGACGGTAAATGGCCCGCCTGGCATTATGCCCAGTACATGACCTTATGGGACTTTCCT
ACTTGGCAGTACATCTACGTATTAGTCATCGCTATTACCATGGTGATGCGGTTTTGGCAGTACATCAATG
GGCGTGGATAGCGGTTTGACTCACGGGGATTTCCAAGTCTCCACCCCATTGACGTCAATGGGAGTTTGTT
TTGGCACCAAAATCAACGGGACTTTCCAAAATGTCGTAACAACTCCGCCCCATTGACGCAAATGGGCGGT
AGGCGTGTACGGTGGGAGGTCTATATAAGCAGAGCTGGTTTAGTGAACCGTCAGATCCGCTAGCCACCAT
GACCGAGTACAAGCCCACGGTGCGCCTCGCCACCCGCGACGACGTCCCCAGGGCCGTACGCACCCTCGCC
GCCGCGTTCGCCGACTACCCCGCCACGCGCCACACCGTCGATCCGGACCGCCACATCGAGCGGGTCACCG
AGCTGCAAGAACTCTTCCTCACGCGCGTCGGGCTCGACATCGGCAAGGTGTGGGTCGCGGACGACGGCGC
CGCGGTGGCGGTCTGGACCACGCCGGAGAGCGTCGAAGCGGGGGCGGTGTTCGCCGAGATCGGCCCGCGC
ATGGCCGAGTTGAGCGGTTCCCGGCTGGCCGCGCAGCAACAGATGGAAGGCCTCCTGGCGCCGCACCGGC
CCAAGGAGCCCGCGTGGTTCCTGGCCACCGTCGGCGTGTCGCCCGACCACCAGGGCAAGGGTCTGGGCAG
CGCCGTCGTGCTCCCCGGAGTGGAGGCGGCCGAGCGCGCCGGGGTGCCCGCCTTCCTGGAGACCTCCGCG
CCCCGCAACCTCCCCTTCTACGAGCGGCTCGGCTTCACCGTCACCGCCGACGTCGAGGTGCCCGAAGGAC
CGCGCACCTGGTGCATGACCCGCAAGCCCGGTGCCCTGTACAAGCAATGTACTAACTACGCTTTGTTGAA
ACTCGCTGGCGATGTTGAAAGTAACCCCGGTCCTGAATTCCAAGAACAGCTGCAGAACAGGAGATAACAG
TTGGGATCCGTGAGCAAGGGCGAGGAGCTGTTCACCGGGGTGGTGCCCATCCTGGTCGAGCTGGACGGCG
ACGTAAACGGCCACAAGTTCAGCGTGTCCGGCGAGGGCGAGGGCGATGCCACCTACGGCAAGCTGACCCT
GAAGTTCATCTGCACCACCGGCAAGCTGCCCGTGCCCTGGCCCACCCTCGTGACCACCCTGACCTACGGC
GTGCAGTGCTTCAGCCGCTACCCCGACCACATGAAGCAGCACGACTTCTTCAAGTCCGCCATGCCCGAAG
GCTACGTCCAGGAGCGCACCATCTTCTTCAAGGACGACGGCAACTACAAGACCCGCGCCGAGGTGAAGTT
CGAGGGCGACACCCTGGTGAACCGCATCGAGCTGAAGGGCATCGACTTCAAGGAGGACGGCAACATCCTG
GGGCACAAGCTGGAGTACAACTACAACAGCCACAACGTCTATATCATGGCCGACAAGCAGAAGAACGGCA
TCAAGGTGAACTTCAAGATCCGCCACAACATCGAGGACGGCAGCGTGCAGCTCGCCGACCACTACCAGCA
GAACACCCCCATCGGCGACGGCCCCGTGCTGCTGCCCGACAACCACTACCTGAGCACCCAGTCCGCCCTG
AGCAAAGACCCCAACGAGAAGCGCGATCACATGGTCCTGCTGGAGTTCGTGACCGCCGCCGGGATCACTC
TCGGCATGGACGAGCTGTACAAGTAAGGTACCTTTAAGACCAATGACTTACAAGGCAGCTGTAGATCTTA
GCCACTTTTTAAAAGAAAAGGGGGGACTGGAAGGGCTAATTCACTCCCAACGAAGACAAGATCTGCTTTT
TGCTTGTACTGGGTCTCTCTGGTTAGACCAGATCTGAGCCTGGGAGCTCTCTGGCTAACTAGGGAACCCA
CTGCTTAAGCCTCAATAAAGCTTGCCTTGAGTGCTTCAAGTAGTGTGTGCCCGTCTGTTGTGTGACTCTG
GTAACTAGAGATCCCTCAGACCCTTTTAGTCAGTGTGGAAAATCTCTAGCAGTAGTAGTTCATGTCATCT
TATTATTCAGTATTTATAACTTGCAAAGAAATGAATATCAGAGAGTGAGAGGAACTTGTTTATTGCAGCT
TATAATGGTTACAAATAAAGCAATAGCATCACAAATTTCACAAATAAAGCATTTTTTTCACTGCATTCTA
GTTGTGGTTTGTCCAAACTCATCAATGTATCTTATCATGTCTGGCTCTAGCTATCCCGCCCCTAACTCCG
CCCATCCCGCCCCTAACTCCGCCCAGTTCCGCCCATTCTCCGCCCCATGGCTGACTAATTTTTTTTATTT
ATGCAGAGGCCGAGGCCGCCTCGGCCTCTGAGCTATTCCAGAAGTAGTGAGGAGGCTTTTTTGGAGGCCT
AGGGACGTACCCAATTCGCCCTATAGTGAGTCGTATTACGCGCGCTCACTGGCCGTCGTTTTACAACGTC
GTGACTGGGAAAACCCTGGCGTTACCCAACTTAATCGCCTTGCAGCACATCCCCCTTTCGCCAGCTGGCG
TAATAGCGAAGAGGCCCGCACCGATCGCCCTTCCCAACAGTTGCGCAGCCTGAATGGCGAATGGG
[124 nt withheld, positions 5176-5299]
C
[91 nt withheld, positions 5301-5391]
A
[49 nt withheld, positions 5393-5441]
CCTTTGACGTTGGAGTCCACGTTCTTT
[37 nt withheld, positions 5469-5505]
ACCCTATCTCGGTCTATTCTTTTGATTTATAAGGGATTTTGCCGATTTCGGCCTATTGGTTAAAAAATGA
GCTGATTTAACAAAAATTTAACGCGAATTTTAACAAAATATTAACGCTTACAATTTAGGTGGCACTTTTC
GGGGAAATGTGCGCGGAACCCCTATTTGTTTATTTTTCTAAATACATTCAAATATGTATCCGCTCATGAG
ACAATAACCCTGATAAATGCTTCAATAATATTGAAAAAGGAAGAGTATGAGTATTCAACATTTCCGTGTC
GCCCTTATTCCCTTTTTTGCGGCATTTTGCCTTCCTGTTTTTGCTCACCCAGAAACGCTGGTGAAAGTAA
AAGATGCTGAAGATCAGTTGGGTGCACGAGTGGGTTACATCGAACTGGATCTCAACAGCGGTAAGATCCT
TGAGAGTTTTCGCCCCGAAGAACGTTTTCCAATGATGAGCACTTTTAAAGTTCTGCTATGTGGCGCGGTA
TTATCCCGTATTGACGCCGGGCAAGAGCAACTCGGTCGCCGCATACACTATTCTCAGAATGACTTGGTTG
AGTACTCACCAGTCACAGAAAAGCATCTTACGGATGGCATGACAGTAAGAGAATTATGCAGTGCTGCCAT
AACCATGAGTGATAACACTGCGGCCAACTTACTTCTGACAACGATCGGAGGACCGAAGGAGCTAACCGCT
TTTTTGCACAACATGGGGGATCATGTAACTCGCCTTGATCGTTGGGAACCGGAGCTGAATGAAGCCATAC
CAAACGACGAGCGTGACACCACGATGCCTGTAGCAATGGCAACAACGTTGCGCAAACTATTAACTGGCGA
ACTACTTACTCTAGCTTCCCGGCAACAATTAATAGACTGGATGGAGGCGGATAAAGTTGCAGGACCACTT
CTGCGCTCGGCCCTTCCGGCTGGCTGGTTTATTGCTGATAAATCTGGAGCCGGTGAGCGTGGGTCTCGCG
GTATCATTGCAGCACTGGGGCCAGATGGTAAGCCCTCCCGTATCGTAGTTATCTACACGACGGGGAGTCA
GGCAACTATGGATGAACGAAATAGACAGATCGCTGAGATAGGTGCCTCACTGATTAAGCATTGGTAACTG
TCAGACCAAGTTTACTCATATATACTTTAGATTGATTTAAAACTTCATTTTTAATTTAAAAGGATCTAGG
TGAAGATCCTTTTTGATAATCTCATGACCAAAATCCCTTAACGTGAGTTTTCGTTCCACTGAGCGTCAGA
CCCCGTAGAAAAGATCAAAGGATCTTCTTGAGATCCTTTTTTTCTGCGCGTAATCTGCTGCTTGCAAACA
AAAAAACCACCGCTACCAGCGGTGGTTTGTTTGCCGGATCAAGAGCTACCAACTCTTTTTCCGAAGGTAA
CTGGCTTCAGCAGAGCGCAGATACCAAATACTGTTCTTCTAGTGTAGCCGTAGTTAGGCCACCACTTCAA
GAACTCTGTAGCACCGCCTACATACCTCGCTCTGCTAATCCTGTTACCAGTGGCTGCTGCCAGTGGCGAT
AAGTCGTGTCTTACCGGGTTGGACTCAAGACGATAGTTACCGGATAAGGCGCAGCGGTCGGGCTGAACGG
GGGGTTCGTGCACACAGCCCAGCTTGGAGCGAACGACCTACACCGAACTGAGATACCTACAGCGTGAGCT
ATGAGAAAGCGCCACGCTTCCCGAAGGGAGAAAGGCGGACAGGTATCCGGTAAGCGGCAGGGTCGGAACA
GGAGAGCGCACGAGGGAGCTTCCAGGGGGAAACGCCTGGTATCTTTATAGTCCTGTCGGGTTTCGCCACC
TCTGACTTGAGCGTCGATTTTTGTGATGCTCGTCAGGGGGGCGGAGCCTATGGAAAAACGCCAGCAACGC
GGCCTTTTTACGGTTCCTGGCCTTTTGCTGGCCTTTTGCTCACATGTTCTTTCCTGCGTTATCCCCTGAT
TCTGTGGATAACCGTATTACCGCCTTTGAGTGAGCTGATACCGCTCGCCGCAGCCGAACGACCGAGCGCA
GCGAGTCAGTGAGCGAGGAAGCGGAAGAGCGCCCAATACGCAAAC
Features (pLannotate 1.2.2; 26 found; start..end, strand, type, name):
     89..110     +  protein_bind   CAP binding site: CAP binding activates transcription in the presence of cAMP. E. coli catabolite activator protein
    125..155     +  promoter       lac promoter: promoter for the E. coli lac operon
    163..179     +  protein_bind   lac operator: The lac repressor binds to the lac operator to inhibit transcription in E. coli. This inhibition can be relieved by adding lactose or isopropyl-β-D-thiogalactopyranoside (IPTG). lac repressor encoded by lacI
    224..242     +  promoter       T3 promoter: promoter for bacteriophage T3 RNA polymerase
    270..496     +  promoter       RSV promoter: Rous sarcoma virus enhancer/promoter
    497..677     +  LTR            5' LTR (truncated): truncated 5' long terminal repeat (LTR) from HIV-1
    724..849     +  misc_feature   HIV-1 Ψ: packaging signal of human immunodeficiency virus type 1
    833..1196    +  CDS            HIV-1 gag (fragment): gag protein from human immunodeficiency virus 1; gag
   1342..1575    +  misc_feature   RRE: The Rev response element (RRE) of HIV-1 allows for Rev-dependent mRNA export from the nucleus to the cytoplasm.
   1952..2052    +  CDS            Rev (fragment): human immunodeficiency virus 1 (HIV-1) Rev protein; rev; enhances nuclear export of unspliced and incompletely spliced viral mRNAs
   2109..2226    +  misc_feature   cPPT/CTS: central polypurine tract and central termination sequence of HIV-1
   2329..2632    +  enhancer       CMV enhancer: human cytomegalovirus immediate early enhancer
   2633..2836    +  promoter       CMV promoter: human cytomegalovirus (CMV) immediate early promoter
   2869..3465    +  CDS            PuroR (fragment): puromycin N-acetyltransferase; pac from Streptomyces; confers resistance to puromycin
   3580..4296    +  CDS            EGFP: the original enhanced GFP (Yang et al., 1996) mammalian codon-optimized
   4295..4366    +  CDS            nef (fragment): NEF_HV1Z2 - Experimental evidence at protein level: Swiss-Prot protein existence level 1. Extracellular Nef protein targets CD4(+) T-lymphocytes for apoptosis by interacting with CXCR4 surface receptors. From Human immunodeficiency virus type 1 group M subtype D (isolate Z2/CDC-Z34) (HIV-1).
   4368..4601    +  LTR            3' LTR (ΔU3): self-inactivating 3' long terminal repeat (LTR) from HIV-1
   4673..4794    +  polyA_signal   SV40 poly(A) signal: SV40 polyadenylation signal
   4834..4969    +  rep_origin     SV40 ori: SV40 origin of replication
   4990..5008    -  promoter       T7 promoter: promoter for bacteriophage T7 RNA polymerase
   5016..5171    +  CDS            lacZα (fragment): LacZα fragment of β-galactosidase; lacZ fragment
   5176..5604    +  rep_origin     f1 ori (sequence partly withheld): f1 bacteriophage origin of replication; arrow indicates direction of (+) strand synthesis
   5657..5761    +  promoter       AmpR promoter: bla
   5762..6622    +  CDS            AmpR: β-lactamase; bla; confers resistance to ampicillin, carbenicillin, and related antibiotics
   6793..7381    +  rep_origin     ori: high-copy-number ColE1/pMB1/pBR322/pUC origin of replication
   7564..76      +  CDS            lacI (fragment) (across the origin): lac repressor; lacI; The lac repressor binds to the lac operator to inhibit transcription in E. coli. This inhibition can be relieved by adding lactose or isopropyl-β-D-thiogalactopyranoside (IPTG).
