[The description below was written by a language model from this plasmid's Addgene catalogue record and pLannotate feature annotations shown in this document.]
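Description:
pLKO‑puro‑2A‑mdx4cv‑GFP is a third-generation-style, self-inactivating HIV-1 lentiviral transfer plasmid on a pLKO backbone, built as a fluorescent reporter for adenine base editing of the mdx4cv point mutation. In bacteria it is maintained at high copy through a ColE1/pUC-type origin and selected with ampicillin via the bla gene. An f1 origin, an SV40 origin and remnants of lac and lacZα cloning-vector sequence are also annotated. The viral portion comprises an RSV promoter driving a truncated 5′ LTR, the Ψ packaging signal with a partial gag region, the Rev response element for Rev-dependent nuclear export of the genomic RNA, the cPPT/CTS element, and a ΔU3 3′ LTR followed by an SV40 polyadenylation signal. Because the U3 deletion is copied to both LTRs on integration, expression in transduced cells depends on the internal promoter.

That internal cassette consists of the CMV enhancer and promoter followed by a puromycin N-acetyltransferase coding sequence and then EGFP. A gap of roughly a hundred nucleotides lies between the two reading frames. The feature table leaves it unannotated, but the plasmid name implies it holds a 2A peptide sequence and the mdx4cv target segment. The likely logic, inferred from the name and stated purpose rather than spelled out in the record, is that puromycin resistance is expressed regardless of editing, allowing selection of stable reporter cells, while the mutant target sequence blocks downstream EGFP translation until an adenine base editor corrects it. Green fluorescence would then report successful editing, making the construct useful for comparing base editor and guide RNA combinations in cultured mammalian cells.
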