Addgene plasmid #187053: pLKO‐puro‐2A‐mdx4cv‐GFP
Purpose: fluorescent reporter for adenine base editing of mdx4cv point mutation
Depositing lab: Renzhi Han. Depositing organization: Ohio State University. Publication: Efficient precise in vivo base editing in adult dystrophic mice. Xu L, Zhang C, Li H, Wang P, Gao Y, Mokadam NA, Ma J, Arnold WD, Han R. Nat Commun. 2021 Jun 17;12(1):3719. doi: 10.1038/s41467-021-23996-y. PubMed 34140489.
Backbone
  Vector backbone: pLKO
  Vector type: Mammalian Expression, Lentiviral
  Selectable markers: Puromycin
Growth in bacteria
  Bacterial resistance: Ampicillin, 100 μg/mL
  Growth temperature: 37°C
  Growth strain: NEB Stable
  Copy number: High Copy
Gene/Insert
  Gene/Insert name: GFP
  Promoter: CMV
  Cloning method: Restriction Enzyme; 5′ cloning site EcoR1 (unknown if destroyed); 3′ cloning site BamHI (unknown if destroyed)
  Sequencing primers: 5′ TACGGTGGGAGGTCTATATAAGCAGAG
Terms and licenses: Academic/Nonprofit Terms; Industry Terms: Not Available to Industry
How to cite: pLKO‐puro‐2A‐mdx4cv‐GFP was a gift from Renzhi Han (Addgene plasmid # 187053 ; http://n2t.net/addgene:187053 ; RRID:Addgene_187053)
